>Addgene plasmid #12395 | PL2 | addgene full sequence | sequence record 122726 | Addgene assembled sequence
ATCCGGATATAGTTCCTCCTTTCAGCAAAAAACCCCTCAAGACCCGTTTAGAGGCCCCAAGGGGTTATGC
TAGTTATTGCTCAGCGGTGGCAGCAGCCAACTCAGCTTCCTTTCGGGCTTTGTTAGCAGCCGGATCTCAG
TGGTGGTGGTGGTGGTGCTCGAGGCCTGAACCAGAGAATACAATTTTAATAAGTTCGCCGCCATTTTGGT
AATCGATAGAATAATCGCCGTAGTTATCGCGTAAGCTTTGTGCATATTCCTGGGCTTGTTTTTTCGCTGC
TTCCTCACTGCCTGTAAATTCGATTGTGGTCGTTTTACCATCGGCAAAGATGAAAATCACACGCACGGTA
GTGTCGCCGGAGGTACCCAGATCTGGGCTGTCCATGTGCTGGCGTTCGAATTTAGCAGCAGCGGTTTCTT
TCATATGTATATCTCCTTCTTAAAGTTAAACAAAATTATTTCTAGAGGGGAATTGTTATCCGCTCACAAT
TCCCCTATAGTGAGTCGTATTAATTTCGCGGGATCGAGATCGATCTCGATCCTCTACGCCGGACGCATCG
TGGCCGGCATCACCGGCGCCACAGGTGCGGTTGCTGGCGCCTATATCGCCGACATCACCGATGGGGAAGA
TCGGGCTCGCCACTTCGGGCTCATGAGCGCTTGTTTCGGCGTGGGTATGGTGGCAGGCCCCGTGGCCGGG
GGACTGTTGGGCGCCATCTCCTTGCATGCACCATTCCTTGCGGCGGCGGTGCTCAACGGCCTCAACCTAC
TACTGGGCTGCTTCCTAATGCAGGAGTCGCATAAGGGAGAGCGTCGAGATCCCGGACACCATCGAATGGC
GCAAAACCTTTCGCGGTATGGCATGATAGCGCCCGGAAGAGAGTCAATTCAGGGTGGTGAATGTGAAACC
AGTAACGTTATACGATGTCGCAGAGTATGCCGGTGTCTCTTATCAGACCGTTTCCCGCGTGGTGAACCAG
GCCAGCCACGTTTCTGCGAAAACGCGGGAAAAAGTGGAAGCGGCGATGGCGGAGCTGAATTACATTCCCA
ACCGCGTGGCACAACAACTGGCGGGCAAACAGTCGTTGCTGATTGGCGTTGCCACCTCCAGTCTGGCCCT
GCACGCGCCGTCGCAAATTGTCGCGGCGATTAAATCTCGCGCCGATCAACTGGGTGCCAGCGTGGTGGTG
TCGATGGTAGAACGAAGCGGCGTCGAAGCCTGTAAAGCGGCGGTGCACAATCTTCTCGCGCAACGCGTCA
GTGGGCTGATCATTAACTATCCGCTGGATGACCAGGATGCCATTGCTGTGGAAGCTGCCTGCACTAATGT
TCCGGCGTTATTTCTTGATGTCTCTGACCAGACACCCATCAACAGTATTATTTTCTCCCATGAAGACGGT
ACGCGACTGGGCGTGGAGCATCTGGTCGCATTGGGTCACCAGCAAATCGCGCTGTTAGCGGGCCCATTAA
GTTCTGTCTCGGCGCGTCTGCGTCTGGCTGGCTGGCATAAATATCTCACTCGCAATCAAATTCAGCCGAT
AGCGGAACGGGAAGGCGACTGGAGTGCCATGTCCGGTTTTCAACAAACCATGCAAATGCTGAATGAGGGC
ATCGTTCCCACTGCGATGCTGGTTGCCAACGATCAGATGGCGCTGGGCGCAATGCGCGCCATTACCGAGT
CCGGGCTGCGCGTTGGTGCGGACATCTCGGTAGTGGGATACGACGATACCGAAGACAGCTCATGTTATAT
CCCGCCGTTAACCACCATCAAACAGGATTTTCGCCTGCTGGGGCAAACCAGCGTGGACCGCTTGCTGCAA
CTCTCTCAGGGCCAGGCGGTGAAGGGCAATCAGCTGTTGCCCGTCTCACTGGTGAAAAGAAAAACCACCC
TGGCGCCCAATACGCAAACCGCCTCTCCCCGCGCGTTGGCCGATTCATTAATGCAGCTGGCACGACAGGT
TTCCCGACTGGAAAGCGGGCAGTGAGCGCAACGCAATTAATGTAAGTTAGCTCACTCATTAGGCACCGGG
ATCTCGACCGATGCCCTTGAGAGCCTTCAACCCAGTCAGCTCCTTCCGGTGGGCGCGGGGCATGACTATC
GTCGCCGCACTTATGACTGTCTTCTTTATCATGCAACTCGTAGGACAGGTGCCGGCAGCGCTCTGGGTCA
TTTTCGGCGAGGACCGCTTTCGCTGGAGCGCGACGATGATCGGCCTGTCGCTTGCGGTATTCGGAATCTT
GCACGCCCTCGCTCAAGCCTTCGTCACTGGTCCCGCCACCAAACGTTTCGGCGAGAAGCAGGCCATTATC
GCCGGCATGGCGGCCCCACGGGTGCGCATGATCGTGCTCCTGTCGTTGAGGACCCGGCTAGGCTGGCGGG
GTTGCCTTACTGGTTAGCAGAATGAATCACCGATACGCGAGCGAACGTGAAGCGACTGCTGCTGCAAAAC
GTCTGCGACCTGAGCAACAACATGAATGGTCTTCGGTTTCCGTGTTTCGTAAAGTCTGGAAACGCGGAAG
TCAGCGCCCTGCACCATTATGTTCCGGATCTGCATCGCAGGATGCTGCTGGCTACCCTGTGGAACACCTA
CATCTGTATTAACGAAGCGCTGGCATTGACCCTGAGTGATTTTTCTCTGGTCCCGCCGCATCCATACCGC
CAGTTGTTTACCCTCACAACGTTCCAGTAACCGGGCATGTTCATCATCAGTAACCCGTATCGTGAGCATC
CTCTCTCGTTTCATCGGTATCATTACCCCCATGAACAGAAATCCCCCTTACACGGAGGCATCAGTGACCA
AACAGGAAAAAACCGCCCTTAACATGGCCCGCTTTATCAGAAGCCAGACATTAACGCTTCTGGAGAAACT
CAACGAGCTGGACGCGGATGAACAGGCAGACATCTGTGAATCGCTTCACGACCACGCTGATGAGCTTTAC
CGCAGCTGCCTCGCGCGTTTCGGTGATGACGGTGAAAACCTCTGACACATGCAGCTCCCGGAGACGGTCA
CAGCTTGTCTGTAAGCGGATGCCGGGAGCAGACAAGCCCGTCAGGGCGCGTCAGCGGGTGTTGGCGGGTG
TCGGGGCGCAGCCATGACCCAGTCACGTAGCGATAGCGGAGTGTATACTGGCTTAACTATGCGGCATCAG
AGCAGATTGTACTGAGAGTGCACCATATATGCGGTGTGAAATACCGCACAGATGCGTAAGGAGAAAATAC
CGCATCAGGCGCTCTTCCGCTTCCTCGCTCACTGACTCGCTGCGCTCGGTCGTTCGGCTGCGGCGAGCGG
TATCAGCTCACTCAAAGGCGGTAATACGGTTATCCACAGAATCAGGGGATAACGCAGGAAAGAACATGTG
AGCAAAAGGCCAGCAAAAGGCCAGGAACCGTAAAAAGGCCGCGTTGCTGGCGTTTTTCCATAGGCTCCGC
CCCCCTGACGAGCATCACAAAAATCGACGCTCAAGTCAGAGGTGGCGAAACCCGACAGGACTATAAAGAT
ACCAGGCGTTTCCCCCTGGAAGCTCCCTCGTGCGCTCTCCTGTTCCGACCCTGCCGCTTACCGGATACCT
GTCCGCCTTTCTCCCTTCGGGAAGCGTGGCGCTTTCTCATAGCTCACGCTGTAGGTATCTCAGTTCGGTG
TAGGTCGTTCGCTCCAAGCTGGGCTGTGTGCACGAACCCCCCGTTCAGCCCGACCGCTGCGCCTTATCCG
GTAACTATCGTCTTGAGTCCAACCCGGTAAGACACGACTTATCGCCACTGGCAGCAGCCACTGGTAACAG
GATTAGCAGAGCGAGGTATGTAGGCGGTGCTACAGAGTTCTTGAAGTGGTGGCCTAACTACGGCTACACT
AGAAGGACAGTATTTGGTATCTGCGCTCTGCTGAAGCCAGTTACCTTCGGAAAAAGAGTTGGTAGCTCTT
GATCCGGCAAACAAACCACCGCTGGTAGCGGTGGTTTTTTTGTTTGCAAGCAGCAGATTACGCGCAGAAA
AAAAGGATCTCAAGAAGATCCTTTGATCTTTTCTACGGGGTCTGACGCTCAGTGGAACGAAAACTCACGT
TAAGGGATTTTGGTCATGAACAATAAAACTGTCTGCTTACATAAACAGTAATACAAGGGGTGTTATGAGC
CATATTCAACGGGAAACGTCTTGCTCTAGGCCGCGATTAAATTCCAACATGGATGCTGATTTATATGGGT
ATAAATGGGCTCGCGATAATGTCGGGCAATCAGGTGCGACAATCTATCGATTGTATGGGAAGCCCGATGC
GCCAGAGTTGTTTCTGAAACATGGCAAAGGTAGCGTTGCCAATGATGTTACAGATGAGATGGTCAGACTA
AACTGGCTGACGGAATTTATGCCTCTTCCGACCATCAAGCATTTTATCCGTACTCCTGATGATGCATGGT
TACTCACCACTGCGATCCCCGGGAAAACAGCATTCCAGGTATTAGAAGAATATCCTGATTCAGGTGAAAA
TATTGTTGATGCGCTGGCAGTGTTCCTGCGCCGGTTGCATTCGATTCCTGTTTGTAATTGTCCTTTTAAC
AGCGATCGCGTATTTCGTCTCGCTCAGGCGCAATCACGAATGAATAACGGTTTGGTTGATGCGAGTGATT
TTGATGACGAGCGTAATGGCTGGCCTGTTGAACAAGTCTGGAAAGAAATGCATAAACTTTTGCCATTCTC
ACCGGATTCAGTCGTCACTCATGGTGATTTCTCACTTGATAACCTTATTTTTGACGAGGGGAAATTAATA
GGTTGTATTGATGTTGGACGAGTCGGAATCGCAGACCGATACCAGGATCTTGCCATCCTATGGAACTGCC
TCGGTGAGTTTTCTCCTTCATTACAGAAACGGCTTTTTCAAAAATATGGTATTGATAATCCTGATATGAA
TAAATTGCAGTTTCATTTGATGCTCGATGAGTTTTTCTAAGAATTAATTCATGAGCGGATACATATTTGA
ATGTATTTAGAAAAATAAACAAATAGGGGTTCCGCGCACATTTCCCCGAAAAGTGCCACCTGAAATTGTA
AACGTTAATATTTTGTTAAAATTCGCGTTAAATTTTTGTTAAATCAGCTCATTTTTTAACCAATAGGCCG
AAATCGGCAAAATCCCTTATAAATCAAAAGAATAGACCGAGATAGGGT
[37 nt withheld, positions 5159-5195]
AAAGAACGTGGACTCCAACGTCAAAGG
[49 nt withheld, positions 5223-5271]
T
[91 nt withheld, positions 5273-5363]
G
[124 nt withheld, positions 5365-5488]
CCCATTCGCCA
Features (pLannotate 1.2.2; 19 found; start..end, strand, type, name):
     26..73      -  terminator     T7 terminator: transcription terminator for bacteriophage T7 RNA polymerase
     81..130     -  CDS            SET1 (fragment): solubility-enhancement tag derived from T7 phage gene 10B
    140..157     -  CDS            9xHis (fragment): 9xHis affinity tag
    377..421     -  CDS            S-Tag: affinity and epitope tag derived from pancreatic ribonuclease A
    432..454     -  RBS            RBS: efficient ribosome binding site from bacteriophage T7 gene 10 (Olins and Rangwala, 1989)
    469..493     -  protein_bind   lac operator: The lac repressor binds to the lac operator to inhibit transcription in E. coli. This inhibition can be relieved by adding lactose or isopropyl-β-D-thiogalactopyranoside (IPTG). lac repressor encoded by lacI
    494..512     -  promoter       T7 promoter: promoter for bacteriophage T7 RNA polymerase
    538..817     +  CDS            TcR (fragment): tetracycline efflux protein; tet; confers resistance to tetracycline
    825..902     +  promoter       lacI promoter: lacI
    903..1985    +  CDS            lacI: lac repressor; lacI; The lac repressor binds to the lac operator to inhibit transcription in E. coli. This inhibition can be relieved by adding lactose or isopropyl-β-D-thiogalactopyranoside (IPTG).
   1998..2019    +  protein_bind   CAP binding site: CAP binding activates transcription in the presence of cAMP. E. coli catabolite activator protein
   2034..2325    +  CDS            TcR (fragment): tetracycline efflux protein; tet; confers resistance to tetracycline
   2397..2777    -  CDS            YPB1_ECOLX: Protein predicted: Swiss-Prot protein existence level 4. From Escherichia coli.
   2794..2985    +  CDS            rop: Rop protein, which maintains plasmids at low copy number; rop
   3087..3229    +  misc_feature   bom: basis of mobility region from pBR322
   3415..4003    -  rep_origin     ori: high-copy-number ColE1/pMB1/pBR322/pUC origin of replication
   4125..4940    +  CDS            KanR: aminoglycoside phosphotransferase; aph(3')-Ia; confers resistance to kanamycin in bacteria or G418 (Geneticin®) in eukaryotes
   4949..5006    -  promoter       AmpR promoter (fragment): bla
   5033..5488    -  rep_origin     f1 ori (sequence partly withheld): f1 bacteriophage origin of replication; arrow indicates direction of (+) strand synthesis
