[The description below was written by a language model from this plasmid's Addgene catalogue record and pLannotate feature annotations shown in this document.]
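Description:
PL2 is a bacterial expression plasmid built on the pET29b(+) backbone. It carries a 288 bp synthetic gene encoding a computationally redesigned variant of Protein L. According to the record, the sequence was generated with RosettaDesign, codon-optimized for Escherichia coli, synthesized commercially and then subcloned into the vector by restriction cloning. The specific substitutions relative to wild-type Protein L are not listed in the record, which refers to the associated publication for the alignment.

Expression follows the standard pET arrangement. A T7 promoter with an adjacent lac operator and the T7 gene 10 ribosome binding site drives the coding region, which ends at a T7 terminator. The plasmid-borne lacI gene supplies repressor, so transcription stays off until IPTG induction in a host that provides T7 RNA polymerase. The record recommends a BL21(DE3)pLysS-type strain for protein production, while DH5alpha serves for propagation. The protein carries a C-terminal 6xHis tag for metal-affinity purification, which the annotation picks up as a partial His-tag match. The feature table also detects the vector's S-Tag sequence between the ribosome binding site and the His tag, although the catalogue lists only the His tag, so whether the S-Tag is part of the expressed protein cannot be determined from the record. The redesigned insert itself is not annotated, as expected for a novel sequence.

Selection is by kanamycin resistance (KanR). Replication relies on a pBR322/ColE1-type origin accompanied by rop and bom, and an f1 origin is also present. The catalogue lists the plasmid as high copy, although rop normally moderates copy number. The construct was made to produce the designed protein for studies of folding and stability, as part of a large-scale test of computational protein design.
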