Addgene plasmid #12395: PL2
Depositing lab: David Baker. Depositing organization: University of Washington. Publication: A large scale test of computational protein design: folding and stability of nine completely redesigned globular proteins. Dantas G, Kuhlman B, Callender D, Wong M, Baker D. J Mol Biol. 2003 Sep 12. 332(2):449-60. 10.1016/S0022-2836(03)00888-X PubMed 12948494.
Backbone
  Vector backbone: pet29 b(+)
  Backbone size w/o insert (bp): 5371
  Vector type: Bacterial Expression
Growth in bacteria
  Bacterial resistance: Kanamycin, 50 μg/mL
  Growth temperature: 37°C
  Growth strain: DH5alpha
  Growth instructions: Plasmids are provided in DH5 alpha, but for protein expression, BL21(DE3)pLysS is recommended.
  Copy number: High Copy
Gene/Insert
  Gene/Insert name: PL2 (alt name: Protein L)
  Insert size (bp): 288
  Mutation: RosettaDesign was used to design sequences. Alignment to wild-type can be seen in the article.
  Tag / fusion protein: 6xHis (C terminal on insert)
  Cloning method: Restriction Enzyme
  Sequencing primers: 5′ T7
Terms and licenses: Academic/Nonprofit Terms; Industry Terms: Not Available to Industry
Depositor comments: A synthetic gene which placed the sequence under the control of the T7 promoter, a C-terminal 6X His tag, and codon usage optimized for Escherichia coli was obtained from BlueHeron Biotechnologies. The gene was then subcloned into the pet29 b(+) vector from Novagen.
How to cite: PL2 was a gift from David Baker (Addgene plasmid # 12395 ; http://n2t.net/addgene:12395 ; RRID:Addgene_12395)
