>Addgene plasmid #12395 | PL2 | depositor partial sequence | sequence record 7300 | Author sequence
ATGAAAGAAACCGCTGCTGCTAAATTCGAACGCCAGCACATGGACAGCCCAGATCTGGGTACCTCCGGCG
ACACTACCGTGCGTGTGATTTTCATCTTTGCCGATGGTAAAACGACCACAATCGAATTTACAGGCAGTGA
GGAAGCAGCGAAAAAACAAGCCCAGGAATATGCACAAAGCTTACGCGATAACTACGGCGATTATTCTATC
GATTACCAAAATGGCGGCGAACTTATTAAAATTGTATTCTCTGGTTCAGGCCTCGAGCACCACCACCACC
ACCACTGA
