>Addgene plasmid #12395 | PL2 | addgene partial sequence | sequence record 122727 | T7 5'-TAATACGACTCACTATAGGG-3'
ACTTTAAGAAGGAGATATACATATGAAAGAAACCGCTGCTGCTAAATTCGAACGCCAGCACATGGACAGC
CCAGATCTGGGTACCTCCGGCGACACTACCGTGCGTGTGATTTTCATCTTTGCCGATGGTAAAACGACCA
CAATCGAATTTACAGGCAGTGAGGAAGCAGCGAAAAAACAAGCCCAGGAATATGCACAAAGCTTACGCGA
TAACTACGGCGATTATTCTATCGATTACCAAAATGGCGGCGAACTTATTAAAATTGTATTCTCTGGTTCA
GGCCTCGAGCACCACCACCACCACCACTGAGATCCGGCTGCTAACAAAGCCCGAAAGGAAGCTGAGTTGG
CTGCTGCCACCGCTGAGCAATAACTAGCATAACCCCTTGGGGCCTCTAAACGGGTCTTGAGGGGTTTTTT
GCTGAAAGGAGGAACTATATCCGGATTGGCGAATGGG
[124 nt withheld, positions 458-581]
C
[91 nt withheld, positions 583-673]
A
[49 nt withheld, positions 675-723]
CCTTTGACGTTGGAGTCCACGTTCTTT
[37 nt withheld, positions 751-787]
ACCC
