>Addgene plasmid #12395 | PL2 | addgene partial sequence | sequence record 122728 | T7term 5'-GCTAGTTATTGCTCAGCGG-3'
TTGTTAGCAGCCGGATCTCAGTGGTGGTGGTGGTGGTGCTCGAGGCCTGAACCAGAGAATACAATTTTAA
TAAGTTCGCCGCCATTTTGGTAATCGATAGAATAATCGCCGTAGTTATCGCGTAAGCTTTGTGCATATTC
CTGGGCTTGTTTTTTCGCTGCTTCCTCACTGCCTGTAAATTCGATTGTGGTCGTTTTACCATCGGCAAAG
ATGAAAATCACACGCACGGTAGTGTCGCCGGAGGTACCCAGATCTGGGCTGTCCATGTGCTGGCGTTCGA
ATTTAGCAGCAGCGGTTTCTTTCATATGTATATCTCCTTCTTAAAGTTAAACAAAATTATTTCTAGAGGG
GAATTGTTATCCGCTCACAATTCCCCTATAGTGAGTCGTATTAATTTCGCGGGATCGAGATCGATCTCGA
TCCTCTACGCCGGACGCATCGTGGCCGGCATCACCGGCGCCACAGGTGCGGTTGCTGGCGCCTATATCGC
CGACATCACCGATGGGGAAGATCGGGCTCGCCACTTCGGGCTCATGAGCGCTTGTTTCGGCGTGGGTATG
GTGGCAGGCCCCGTGGCCGGGGGACTGTTGGGCGCCATCTCCTTGCATGCACCATTCCTTGCGGCGGCGG
TGCTCAACGGCCTCAACCTACTACTGGGCTGCTTCCTAATGCAGGAGTCGCATAAGGGAGAGCGTCGAGA
TCCCGGACACCATCGAATGGCGCAAAACCTTTCGCGGTATGGCATGATAGCGCCCGGAAGAGAGTCAATT
CAGGGTGGTGAATGTGAAACCAGTAACGTTATACGATGTCGCAGAGTATGCCGGTGTCTCTTATCAGACC
GTTTCCCGCGTGGTGAACCAGGCCAGCCACGTTTCTGCGAAAACGCGGG
